>Addgene plasmid #102869 | pLEX307-mFzd7 | addgene full sequence | sequence record 200073 | Addgene NGS Result
GGCCTGCAGGTGCAAAGATGGATAAAGTTTTAAACAGAGAGGAATCTTTGCAGCTAATGGACCTTCTAGG
TCTTGAAAGGAGTGGGAATTGGCTCCGGTGCCCGTCAGTGGGCAGAGCGCACATCGCCCACAGTCCCCGA
GAAGTTGGGGGGAGGGGTCGGCAATTGAACCGGTGCCTAGAGAAGGTGGCGCGGGGTAAACTGGGAAAGT
GATGTCGTGTACTGGCTCCGCCTTTTTCCCGAGGGTGGGGGAGAACCGTATATAAGTGCAGTAGTCGCCG
TGAACGTTCTTTTTCGCAACGGGTTTGCCGCCAGAACACAGGTAAGTGCCGTGTGTGGTTCCCGCGGGCC
TGGCCTCTTTACGGGTTATGGCCCTTGCGTGCCTTGAATTACTTCCACCTGGCTGCAGTACGTGATTCTT
GATCCCGAGCTTCGGGTTGGAAGTGGGTGGGAGAGTTCGAGGCCTTGCGCTTAAGGAGCCCCTTCGCCTC
GTGCTTGAGTTGAGGCCTGGCCTGGGCGCTGGGGCCGCCGCGTGCGAATCTGGTGGCACCTTCGCGCCTG
TCTCGCTGCTTTCGATAAGTCTCTAGCCATTTAAAATTTTTGATGACCTGCTGCGACGCTTTTTTTCTGG
CAAGATAGTCTTGTAAATGCGGGCCAAGATCTGCACACTGGTATTTCGGTTTTTGGGGCCGCGGGCGGCG
ACGGGGCCCGTGCGTCCCAGCGCACATGTTCGGCGAGGCGGGGCCTGCGAGCGCGGCCACCGAGAATCGG
ACGGGGGTAGTCTCAAGCTGGCCGGCCTGCTCTGGTGCCTGGCCTCGCGCCGCCGTGTATCGCCCCGCCC
TGGGCGGCAAGGCTGGCCCGGTCGGCACCAGTTGCGTGAGCGGAAAGATGGCCGCTTCCCGGCCCTGCTG
CAGGGAGCTCAAAATGGAGGACGCGGCGCTCGGGAGAGCGGGCGGGTGAGTCACCCACACAAAGGAAAAG
GGCCTTTCCGTCCTCAGCCGTCGCTTCATGTGACTCCACGGAGTACCGGGCGCCGTCCAGGCACCTCGAT
TAGTTCTCGAGCTTTTGGAGTACGTCGTCTTTAGGTTGGGGGGAGGGGTTTTATGCGATGGAGTTTCCCC
ACACTGAGTGGGTGGAGACTGAAGTTAGGCCAGCTTGGCACTTGATGTAATTCTCCTTGGAATTTGCCCT
TTTTGAGTTTGGATCTTGGTTCATTCTCAAGCCTCAGACAGTGGTTCAAAGTTTTTTTCTTCCATTTCAG
GTGTCGTGAGGCTAGCATCGATTGATCAACAAGTTTGTACAAAAAAGCAGGCTGGCGCCGGAACCAATTC
AGTCGACTGGATCCGGTACCGAATTCAGGCCGGCCTACCATGCGGGGCCCCGGCACGGCGGCGTCGCACT
CGCCCCTGGGCCTCTGCGCCCTGGTGCTTGCTCTTCTGGGCGCGCTGCCCACGGACACCCGGGCTCAGCC
ATATCACGGCGAGAAAGGCATCTCGGTACCGGACCAC
[351 nt withheld, positions 1508-1858]
AACACGTCCGACGGCTCCGGGGGCGCGGGCGGCAGTCCCACCGCCTACCCTACTGCTCCCTACCTGCCAG
ACCCACCTTTCACTGCGATGTCCCCCTCAGATGGCAGAGGCCGCTTGTCTTTCCCCTTCTCGTGTCCGCG
CCAGCTCAAGGTGCCCCCCTACCTGGGCTACCGCTTCCTAGGTGAGCGTGACTGCGGTGCCCCGTGTGAG
CCGGGCCGTGCTAACGGCCTCATGTACTTTAAAGAAGAGGAGAGACGGTTCGCCCGCCTCTGGGTGGGTG
TGTGGTCAGTGCTGTGCTGCGCCTCGACGCTCTTCACGGTGCTCACCTACCTAGTGGACATGCGTCGCTT
CAGCTATCCAGAGCGACCCATCATCTTCCTGTCGGGTTGCTACTTCATGGTGGCAGTGGCGCACGTGGCA
GGCTTCCTGCTAGAGGACCGTGCCGTGTGCGTGGAGCGCTTCTCGGACGATGGCTACCGCACGGTGGCGC
AGGGCACCAAGAAGGAGGGCTGCACCATCCTCTTCATGGTGCTTTACTTCTTCGGTATGGCCAGCTCCAT
CTGGTGGGTCATTCTGTCCCTCACTTGGTTCCTGGCAGCTGGCATGAAGTGGGGCCACGAGGCCATCGAG
GCCAACTCGCAGTACTTTCATCTGGCCGCGTGGGCTGTGCCAGCGGTCAAGACAATCACCATTTTGGCCA
TGGGCCAGGTGGATGGTGACCTACTCAGTGGAGTGTGCTACGTGGGCCTGTCTAGTGTGGATGCATTGCG
GGGCTTCGTGCTGGCGCCCTTGTTCGTCTACCTCTTCATCGGGACGTCCTTCCTGTTGGCCGGCTTTGTG
TCTCTCTTTCGCATCCGCACCATCATGAAGCACGACGGCACCAAGACAGAGAAGCTGGAGAAGCTGATGG
TGCGCATCGGCGTCTTCAGCGTGCTCTACACGGTGCCGGCCACCATCGTGTTGGCCTGCTACTTTTATGA
GCAGGCCTTCCGAGAGCACTGGGAACGCACCTGGCTCCTGCAGACTTGCAAGAGCTACGCTGTGCCCTGC
CCTCCGGGCCACTTCTCTCCCATGAGCCCCGACTTTACAGTCTTCATGATCAAGTACCTGATGACCATGA
TCGTGGGCATCACTACGGGCTTCTGGATCTGGTCGGGCAAGACCCTGCAGTCATGGCGTCGCTTCTACCA
CAGACTCAGCCACAGCAGCAAGGGGGAAACTGCGGTATGAGGCGCGCCTCTAGAACTATAGTGAGTCGTA
TTACGTAGATCCAGACATGATAAGATACATTGATGAGTTTGGACAAACCACAACTAGAATGCAGTGAAAA
AAATGCTTTATTTGTGAAATTTGTGATGCTATTGCTTTATTTGTAACCATTATAAGCTGCAATAAACAAG
TTAACAACAACAATTGCATTCATTTTATGTTTCAGGTTCAGGGGGAGGTGTGGGAGGTTTTTTAATTCGC
GGCCGCACTCGAGATATCTAGACCCAGCTTTCTTGTACAAAGTGGTTGATATCGGTAAGCCTATCCCTAA
CCCTCTCCTCGGTCTCGATTCTACGTAGTAATGAACTAGTACCGGTTAAGTCGACAATCAACGCGTTAAG
TCGACAATCAACCTCTGGATTACAAAATTTGTGAAAGATTGACTGGTATTCTTAACTATGTTGCTCCTTT
TACGCTATGTGGATACGCTGCTTTAATGCCTTTGTATCATGCTATTGCTTCCCGTATGGCTTTCATTTTC
TCCTCCTTGTATAAATCCTGGTTGCTGTCTCTTTATGAGGAGTTGTGGCCCGTTGTCAGGCAACGTGGCG
TGGTGTGCACTGTGTTTGCTGACGCAACCCCCACTGGTTGGGGCATTGCCACCACCTGTCAGCTCCTTTC
CGGGACTTTCGCTTTCCCCCTCCCTATTGCCACGGCGGAACTCATCGCCGCCTGCCTTGCCCGCTGCTGG
ACAGGGGCTCGGCTGTTGGGCACTGACAATTCCGTGGTGTTGTCGGGGAAATCATCGTCCTTTCCTTGGC
TGCTCGCCTGTGTTGCCACCTGGATTCTGCGCGGGACGTCCTTCTGCTACGTCCCTTCGGCCCTCAATCC
AGCGGACCTTCCTTCCCGCGGCCTGCTGCCGGCTCTGCGGCCTCTTCCGCGTCTTCGCCTTCGCCCTCAG
ACGAGTCGGATCTCCCTTTGGGCCGCCTCCCCGCGTCGACTTTAAGACCAATGACTTACAAGGCAGCTGT
AGATCTTAGCCACTTTTTAAAAGAAAAGGGGGGACTGGAAGGGCTAATTCACTCCCAACGAAGACAAGAT
CTGCTTTTTGCTTGTACTGGGTCTCTCTGGTTAGACCAGATCTGAGCCTGGGAGCTCTCTGGCTAACTAG
GGAACCCACTGCTTAAGCCTCAATAAAGCTTGCCTTGAGTGCTTCAAGTAGTGTGTGCCCGTCTGTTGTG
TGACTCTGGTAACTAGAGATCCCTCAGACCCTTTTAGTCAGTGTGGAAAATCTCTAGCAGTACGTATAGT
AGTTCATGTCATCTTATTATTCAGTATTTATAACTTGCAAAGAAATGAATATCAGAGAGTGAGAGGAACT
TGTTTATTGCAGCTTATAATGGTTACAAATAAAGCAATAGCATCACAAATTTCACAAATAAAGCATTTTT
TTCACTGCATTCTAGTTGTGGTTTGTCCAAACTCATCAATGTATCTTATCATGTCTGGCTCTAGCTATCC
CGCCCCTAACTCCGCCCATCCCGCCCCTAACTCCGCCCAGTTCCGCCCATTCTCCGCCCCATGGCTGACT
AATTTTTTTTATTTATGCAGAGGCCGAGGCCGCCTCGGCCTCTGAGCTATTCCAGAAGTAGTGAGGAGGC
TTTTTTGGAGGCCTAGGGACGTACCCAATTCGCCCTATAGTGAGTCGTATTACGCGCGCTCACTGGCCGT
CGTTTTACAACGTCGTGACTGGGAAAACCCTGGCGTTACCCAACTTAATCGCCTTGCAGCACATCCCCCT
TTCGCCAGCTGGCGTAATAGCGAAGAGGCCCGCACCGATCGCCCTTCCCAACAGTTGCGCAGCCTGAATG
GCGAATGGG
[124 nt withheld, positions 4948-5071]
C
[91 nt withheld, positions 5073-5163]
A
[49 nt withheld, positions 5165-5213]
CCTTTGACGTTGGAGTCCACGTTCTTT
[37 nt withheld, positions 5241-5277]
ACCCTATCTCGGTCTATTCTTTTGATTTATAAGGGATTTTGCCGATTTCGGCCTATTGGTTAAAAAATGA
GCTGATTTAACAAAAATTTAACGCGAATTTTAACAAAATATTAACGCTTACAATTTAGGTGGCACTTTTC
GGGGAAATGTGCGCGGAACCCCTATTTGTTTATTTTTCTAAATACATTCAAATATGTATCCGCTCATGAG
ACAATAACCCTGATAAATGCTTCAATAATATTGAAAAAGGAAGAGTATGAGTATTCAACATTTCCGTGTC
GCCCTTATTCCCTTTTTTGCGGCATTTTGCCTTCCTGTTTTTGCTCACCCAGAAACGCTGGTGAAAGTAA
AAGATGCTGAAGATCAGTTGGGTGCACGAGTGGGTTACATCGAACTGGATCTCAACAGCGGTAAGATCCT
TGAGAGTTTTCGCCCCGAAGAACGTTTTCCAATGATGAGCACTTTTAAAGTTCTGCTATGTGGCGCGGTA
TTATCCCGTATTGACGCCGGGCAAGAGCAACTCGGTCGCCGCATACACTATTCTCAGAATGACTTGGTTG
AGTACTCACCAGTCACAGAAAAGCATCTTACGGATGGCATGACAGTAAGAGAATTATGCAGTGCTGCCAT
AACCATGAGTGATAACACTGCGGCCAACTTACTTCTGACAACGATCGGAGGACCGAAGGAGCTAACCGCT
TTTTTGCACAACATGGGGGATCATGTAACTCGCCTTGATCGTTGGGAACCGGAGCTGAATGAAGCCATAC
CAAACGACGAGCGTGACACCACGATGCCTGTAGCAATGGCAACAACGTTGCGCAAACTATTAACTGGCGA
ACTACTTACTCTAGCTTCCCGGCAACAATTAATAGACTGGATGGAGGCGGATAAAGTTGCAGGACCACTT
CTGCGCTCGGCCCTTCCGGCTGGCTGGTTTATTGCTGATAAATCTGGAGCCGGTGAGCGTGGGTCTCGCG
GTATCATTGCAGCACTGGGGCCAGATGGTAAGCCCTCCCGTATCGTAGTTATCTACACGACGGGGAGTCA
GGCAACTATGGATGAACGAAATAGACAGATCGCTGAGATAGGTGCCTCACTGATTAAGCATTGGTAACTG
TCAGACCAAGTTTACTCATATATACTTTAGATTGATTTAAAACTTCATTTTTAATTTAAAAGGATCTAGG
TGAAGATCCTTTTTGATAATCTCATGACCAAAATCCCTTAACGTGAGTTTTCGTTCCACTGAGCGTCAGA
CCCCGTAGAAAAGATCAAAGGATCTTCTTGAGATCCTTTTTTTCTGCGCGTAATCTGCTGCTTGCAAACA
AAAAAACCACCGCTACCAGCGGTGGTTTGTTTGCCGGATCAAGAGCTACCAACTCTTTTTCCGAAGGTAA
CTGGCTTCAGCAGAGCGCAGATACCAAATACTGTTCTTCTAGTGTAGCCGTAGTTAGGCCACCACTTCAA
GAACTCTGTAGCACCGCCTACATACCTCGCTCTGCTAATCCTGTTACCAGTGGCTGCTGCCAGTGGCGAT
AAGTCGTGTCTTACCGGGTTGGACTCAAGACGATAGTTACCGGATAAGGCGCAGCGGTCGGGCTGAACGG
GGGGTTCGTGCACACAGCCCAGCTTGGAGCGAACGACCTACACCGAACTGAGATACCTACAGCGTGAGCT
ATGAGAAAGCGCCACGCTTCCCGAAGGGAGAAAGGCGGACAGGTATCCGGTAAGCGGCAGGGTCGGAACA
GGAGAGCGCACGAGGGAGCTTCCAGGGGGAAACGCCTGGTATCTTTATAGTCCTGTCGGGTTTCGCCACC
TCTGACTTGAGCGTCGATTTTTGTGATGCTCGTCAGGGGGGCGGAGCCTATGGAAAAACGCCAGCAACGC
GGCCTTTTTACGGTTCCTGGCCTTTTGCTGGCCTTTTGCTCACATGTTCTTTCCTGCGTTATCCCCTGAT
TCTGTGGATAACCGTATTACCGCCTTTGAGTGAGCTGATACCGCTCGCCGCAGCCGAACGACCGAGCGCA
GCGAGTCAGTGAGCGAGGAAGCGGAAGAGCGCCCAATACGCAAACCGCCTCTCCCCGCGCGTTGGCCGAT
TCATTAATGCAGCTGGCACGACAGGTTTCCCGACTGGAAAGCGGGCAGTGAGCGCAACGCAATTAATGTG
AGTTAGCTCACTCATTAGGCACCCCAGGCTTTACACTTTATGCTTCCGGCTCGTATGTTGTGTGGAATTG
TGAGCGGATAACAATTTCACACAGGAAACAGCTATGACCATGATTACGCCAAGCGCGCAATTAACCCTCA
CTAAAGGGAACAAAAGCTGGAGCTGCAAGCTTAATGTAGTCTTATGCAATACTCTTGTAGTCTTGCAACA
TGGTAACGATGAGTTAGCAACATGCCTTACAAGGAGAGAAAAAGCACCGTGCATGCCGATTGGTGGAAGT
AAGGTGGTACGATCGTGCCTTATTAGGAAGGCAACAGACGGGTCTGACATGGATTGGACGAACCACTGAA
TTGCCGCATTGCAGAGATATTGTATTTAAGTGCCTAGCTCGATACATAAACGGGTCTCTCTGGTTAGACC
AGATCTGAGCCTGGGAGCTCTCTGGCTAACTAGGGAACCCACTGCTTAAGCCTCAATAAAGCTTGCCTTG
AGTGCTTCAAGTAGTGTGTGCCCGTCTGTTGTGTGACTCTGGTAACTAGAGATCCCTCAGACCCTTTTAG
TCAGTGTGGAAAATCTCTAGCAGTGGCGCCCGAACAGGGACTTGAAAGCGAAAGGGAAACCAGAGGAGCT
CTCTCGACGCAGGACTCGGCTTGCTGAAGCGCGCACGGCAAGAGGCGAGGGGCGGCGACTGGTGAGTACG
CCAAAAATTTTGACTAGCGGAGGCTAGAAGGAGAGAGATGGGTGCGAGAGCGTCAGTATTAAGCGGGGGA
GAATTAGATCGCGATGGGAAAAAATTCGGTTAAGGCCAGGGGGAAAGAAAAAATATAAATTAAAACATAT
AGTATGGGCAAGCAGGGAGCTAGAACGATTCGCAGTTAATCCTGGCCTGTTAGAAACATCAGAAGGCTGT
AGACAAATACTGGGACAGCTACAACCATCCCTTCAGACAGGATCAGAAGAACTTAGATCATTATATAATA
CAGTAGCAACCCTCTATTGTGTGCATCAAAGGATAGAGATAAAAGACACCAAGGAAGCTTTAGACAAGAT
AGAGGAAGAGCAAAACAAAAGTAAGACCACCGCACAGCAAGCGGCCGCTGATCTTCAGACCTGGAGGAGG
AGATATGAGGGACAATTGGAGAAGTGAATTATATAAATATAAAGTAGTAAAAATTGAACCATTAGGAGTA
GCACCCACCAAGGCAAAGAGAAGAGTGGTGCAGAGAGAAAAAAGAGCAGTGGGAATAGGAGCTTTGTTCC
TTGGGTTCTTGGGAGCAGCAGGAAGCACTATGGGCGCAGCGTCAATGACGCTGACGGTACAGGCCAGACA
ATTATTGTCTGGTATAGTGCAGCAGCAGAACAATTTGCTGAGGGCTATTGAGGCGCAACAGCATCTGTTG
CAACTCACAGTCTGGGGCATCAAGCAGCTCCAGGCAAGAATCCTGGCTGTGGAAAGATACCTAAAGGATC
AACAGCTCCTGGGGATTTGGGGTTGCTCTGGAAAACTCATTTGCACCACTGCTGTGCCTTGGAATGCTAG
TTGGAGTAATAAATCTCTGGAACAGATTTGGAATCACACGACCTGGATGGAGTGGGACAGAGAAATTAAC
AATTACACAAGCTTAATACACTCCTTAATTGAAGAATCGCAAAACCAGCAAGAAAAGAATGAACAAGAAT
TATTGGAATTAGATAAATGGGCAAGTTTGTGGAATTGGTTTAACATAACAAATTGGCTGTGGTATATAAA
ATTATTCATAATGATAGTAGGAGGCTTGGTAGGTTTAAGAATAGTTTTTGCTGTACTTTCTATAGTGAAT
AGAGTTAGGCAGGGATATTCACCATTATCGTTTCAGACCCACCTCCCAACCCCGAGGGGACCCATGCATT
GCATCTCAATTAGTCAGCAACCAGGTGTGGAAAGTCCCCAGGCTCCCCAGCAGGCAGAAGTATGCAAAGC
ATGCGTCTCAATTAGTCAGCAACCATAGTCCCGCCCCTAACTCCGCCCATCCCGCCCCTAACTCCGCCCA
GTTCCGCCCATTCTCCGCCCCATGGCTGACTAATTTTTTTTATTTATGCAGAGGCCGAGGCCGCCTCGGC
CTCTGAGCTATTCCAGAAGTAGTGAGGAGGCTTTTTTGGAGGCCTAGGCTTTTGCAAAAAGCTTTCTAGA
GGTACCACCGGAGCTTACCATGACCGAGTACAAGCCCACGGTGCGCCTCGCCACCCGCGACGACGTCCCC
AGGGCCGTACGCACCCTCGCCGCCGCGTTCGCCGACTACCCCGCCACGCGCCACACCGTCGATCCGGACC
GCCACATCGAGCGGGTCACCGAGCTGCAAGAACTCTTCCTCACGCGCGTCGGGCTCGACATCGGCAAGGT
GTGGGTCGCGGACGACGGCGCCGCCGTGGCGGTCTGGACCACGCCGGAGAGCGTCGAAGCGGGGGCGGTG
TTCGCCGAGATCGGCCCGCGCATGGCCGAGTTGAGCGGTTCCCGGCTGGCCGCGCAGCAACAGATGGAAG
GCCTCCTGGCGCCGCACCGGCCCAAGGAGCCCGCGTGGTTCCTGGCCACCGTCGGCGTCTCGCCCGACCA
CCAGGGCAAGGGTCTGGGCAGCGCCGTCGTGCTCCCCGGAGTGGAGGCGGCCGAGCGCGCCGGGGTGCCC
GCCTTCCTGGAGACCTCCGCGCCCCGCAACCTCCCCTTCTACGAGCGGCTCGGCTTCACCGTCACCGCCG
ACGTCGAGGTGCCCGAAGGACCGCGCACCTGGTGCATGACCCGCAAGCCCGGTGCCAGTTAACGAATTCT
AGATCTTGAGACAAATGGCAGTATTCATCCACAATTTTAAAAGAAAAGGGGGGATTGGGGGGTACAGTGC
AGGGGAAAGAATAGTAGACATAATAGCAACAGACATACAAACTAAAGAATTACAAAAACAAATTACAAAA
ATTCAAAATTTTCGGGTTTATTACAGGGACAGCAGAGATCCACTTTGGCGCCGGCTCGA
Features (pLannotate 1.2.2; 35 found; start..end, strand, type, name):
     18..84      +  CDS            small t antigen (fragment): SV40 (simian virus 40) small t antigen
     91..1269    +  promoter       EF-1α promoter: strong constitutive promoter for human elongation factor EF-1α
   1289..1313    +  protein_bind   attB1: mutant version of attB; recombination site for the Gateway® BP reaction BP Clonase™
   1370..3085    +  CDS            Fzd7 (sequence partly withheld): FZD7_MOUSE - Experimental evidence at protein level: Swiss-Prot protein existence level 1. Receptor for Wnt proteins. Most frizzled receptors are coupled to the beta-catenin canonical signaling pathway, which leads to the activation of disheveled proteins, inhibition of GSK-3 kinase, nuclear accumulation of beta-catenin and activation of Wnt target genes. A second signaling pathway involving PKC and calcium fluxes has been seen for some family members, but it is not yet clear if it represents a distinct pathway or if it can be integrated in the canonical pathway, as PKC seems to be required fo
   3104..3121    -  promoter       T7 promoter (fragment): promoter for bacteriophage T7 RNA polymerase
   3126..3260    -  polyA_signal   SV40 poly(A) signal: SV40 polyadenylation signal
   3350..3374    -  protein_bind   attB2: mutant version of attB; recombination site for the Gateway® BP reaction BP Clonase™
   3382..3423    +  CDS            V5 tag: epitope tag from simian virus 5
   3474..4062    +  misc_feature   WPRE: woodchuck hepatitis virus posttranscriptional regulatory element
   4113..4132    +  misc_feature   cPPT/CTS (fragment): central polypurine tract and central termination sequence of HIV-1
   4134..4367    +  LTR            3' LTR (ΔU3): self-inactivating 3' long terminal repeat (LTR) from HIV-1
   4445..4566    +  polyA_signal   SV40 poly(A) signal: SV40 polyadenylation signal
   4606..4741    +  rep_origin     SV40 ori: SV40 origin of replication
   4762..4780    -  promoter       T7 promoter: promoter for bacteriophage T7 RNA polymerase
   4788..4943    +  CDS            lacZα (fragment): LacZα fragment of β-galactosidase; lacZ fragment
   4948..5376    +  rep_origin     f1 ori (sequence partly withheld): f1 bacteriophage origin of replication; arrow indicates direction of (+) strand synthesis
   5429..5533    +  promoter       AmpR promoter: bla
   5534..6394    +  CDS            AmpR: β-lactamase; bla; confers resistance to ampicillin, carbenicillin, and related antibiotics
   6565..7153    +  rep_origin     ori: high-copy-number ColE1/pMB1/pBR322/pUC origin of replication
   7336..7428    +  CDS            lacI (fragment): lac repressor; lacI; The lac repressor binds to the lac operator to inhibit transcription in E. coli. This inhibition can be relieved by adding lactose or isopropyl-β-D-thiogalactopyranoside (IPTG).
   7441..7462    +  protein_bind   CAP binding site: CAP binding activates transcription in the presence of cAMP. E. coli catabolite activator protein
   7477..7507    +  promoter       lac promoter: promoter for the E. coli lac operon
   7515..7531    +  protein_bind   lac operator: The lac repressor binds to the lac operator to inhibit transcription in E. coli. This inhibition can be relieved by adding lactose or isopropyl-β-D-thiogalactopyranoside (IPTG). lac repressor encoded by lacI
   7576..7594    +  promoter       T3 promoter: promoter for bacteriophage T3 RNA polymerase
   7622..7848    +  promoter       RSV promoter: Rous sarcoma virus enhancer/promoter
   7849..8029    +  LTR            5' LTR (truncated): truncated 5' long terminal repeat (LTR) from HIV-1
   8076..8201    +  misc_feature   HIV-1 Ψ: packaging signal of human immunodeficiency virus type 1
   8185..8548    +  CDS            HIV-1 gag (fragment): gag protein from human immunodeficiency virus 1; gag
   8694..8927    +  misc_feature   RRE: The Rev response element (RRE) of HIV-1 allows for Rev-dependent mRNA export from the nucleus to the cytoplasm.
   9304..9330    +  CDS            Rev (fragment): human immunodeficiency virus 1 (HIV-1) Rev protein; rev; enhances nuclear export of unspliced and incompletely spliced viral mRNAs
   9337..9360    +  promoter       SV40 promoter (fragment): SV40 early promoter
   9361..9432    +  promoter       SV40 promoter (fragment): SV40 enhancer and early promoter
   9456..9591    +  rep_origin     SV40 ori: SV40 origin of replication
   9637..10233   +  CDS            PuroR (fragment): puromycin N-acetyltransferase; pac from Streptomyces; confers resistance to puromycin
  10282..10399   +  misc_feature   cPPT/CTS: central polypurine tract and central termination sequence of HIV-1
