[The description below was written by a language model from this plasmid's Addgene catalogue record and pLannotate feature annotations shown in this document.]
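Description:
pLEX307-mFzd7 is a third-generation-style, self-inactivating HIV-1 lentiviral expression plasmid built on the pLEX_307 Gateway destination backbone, designed to express mouse Frizzled 7 (Fzd7), a Wnt receptor, in mammalian cells. It is maintained in E. coli through a high-copy ColE1/pUC-type origin and an ampicillin resistance gene. An f1 origin and remnants of a lac/lacZα cloning region are also annotated. The total size is about 10.4 kb.

The viral genome is transcribed from a chimeric RSV promoter/truncated 5' LTR and contains the Ψ packaging signal with a partial gag sequence, the Rev response element, a cPPT/CTS, a WPRE and a ΔU3 3' LTR, followed by an SV40 polyadenylation signal outside the LTR. Within this unit, an SV40 early promoter drives a puromycin N-acetyltransferase gene for selecting transduced or transfected cells. The human EF-1α promoter drives the roughly 1.7 kb Fzd7 coding sequence, which sits between attB1 and attB2 sites left by Gateway recombination from a modified pENTR-2B entry clone. The insert was PCR-amplified from an earlier Fzd7 plasmid.

A backbone-encoded V5 tag lies downstream of attB2. About 300 bp separates it from the end of the Fzd7 reading frame, and this stretch includes a reverse-oriented SV40 poly(A) signal and a T7 promoter fragment carried over from the entry vector. The record does not list any tag on the insert, so the protein should not be assumed to be V5-tagged.

The plasmid suits transient transfection or production of lentivirus, with packaging functions supplied in trans, to make puromycin-selected Fzd7-expressing cells. It was deposited with a study of Wnt5a-Ror signaling.
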