Addgene plasmid #102869: pLEX307-mFzd7
Purpose: Expresses mouse Fzd7 in mammalian cells
Depositing lab: Henry Ho. Depositing organization: University of California, Davis. Publication: Kinesin superfamily protein Kif26b links Wnt5a-Ror signaling to the control of cell and tissue behaviors in vertebrates. Susman MW, Karuna EP, Kunz RC, Gujral TS, Cantu AV, Choi SS, Jong BY, Okada K, Scales MK, Hum J, Hu LS, Kirschner MW, Nishinakamura R, Yamada S, Laird DJ, Jao LE, Gygi SP, Greenberg ME, Ho HH. Elife. 2017 Sep 8;6. pii: e26509. doi: 10.7554/eLife.26509. PubMed 28885975.
Backbone
  Vector backbone: pLEX_307
  Backbone manufacturer: Addgene #41392 (provided by David Root)
  Backbone size w/o insert (bp): 10065
  Total vector size (bp): 10446
  Vector type: Mammalian Expression, Lentiviral
  Selectable markers: Puromycin
Growth in bacteria
  Bacterial resistance: Ampicillin, 100 μg/mL
  Growth temperature: 37°C
  Growth strain: NEB Stable
  Copy number: High Copy
Gene/Insert
  Gene/Insert name: Frizzled 7
  Species: M. musculus (mouse)
  Insert size (bp): 1719
  Entrez Gene: Fzd7 (a.k.a. Fz7)
  Promoter: EF1A
  Cloning method: Gateway Cloning
  Sequencing primers: 5′ EF1A promoter forward (TCAAGCCTCAGACAGTGGTTC)
Resource information
  A portion of this plasmid was derived from a plasmid made by: Insert was PCR amplified from Addgene plasmid #42259 (provided by Jeremy Nathans and Chris Garcia) and subcloned into a modified pENTR-2B vector using FseI and AscI sites.
Terms and licenses: Academic/Nonprofit Terms; Industry Terms: Not Available to Industry
How to cite: pLEX307-mFzd7 was a gift from Henry Ho (Addgene plasmid # 102869 ; http://n2t.net/addgene:102869 ; RRID:Addgene_102869)
